>Addgene plasmid #143708 | TFORF0498 | addgene full sequence | sequence record 409088 | Addgene NGS Result
TTAATGTAGTCTTATGCAATACTCTTGTAGTCTTGCAACATGGTAACGATGAGTTAGCAACATGCCTTAC
AAGGAGAGAAAAAGCACCGTGCATGCCGATTGGTGGAAGTAAGGTGGTACGATCGTGCCTTATTAGGAAG
GCAACAGACGGGTCTGACATGGATTGGACGAACCACTGAATTGCCGCATTGCAGAGATATTGTATTTAAG
TGCCTAGCTCGATACATAAACGGGTCTCTCTGGTTAGACCAGATCTGAGCCTGGGAGCTCTCTGGCTAAC
TAGGGAACCCACTGCTTAAGCCTCAATAAAGCTTGCCTTGAGTGCTTCAAGTAGTGTGTGCCCGTCTGTT
GTGTGACTCTGGTAACTAGAGATCCCTCAGACCCTTTTAGTCAGTGTGGAAAATCTCTAGCAGTGGCGCC
CGAACAGGGACTTGAAAGCGAAAGGGAAACCAGAGGAGCTCTCTCGACGCAGGACTCGGCTTGCTGAAGC
GCGCACGGCAAGAGGCGAGGGGCGGCGACTGGTGAGTACGCCAAAAATTTTGACTAGCGGAGGCTAGAAG
GAGAGAGATGGGTGCGAGAGCGTCAGTATTAAGCGGGGGAGAATTAGATCGCGATGGGAAAAAATTCGGT
TAAGGCCAGGGGGAAAGAAAAAATATAAATTAAAACATATAGTATGGGCAAGCAGGGAGCTAGAACGATT
CGCAGTTAATCCTGGCCTGTTAGAAACATCAGAAGGCTGTAGACAAATACTGGGACAGCTACAACCATCC
CTTCAGACAGGATCAGAAGAACTTAGATCATTATATAATACAGTAGCAACCCTCTATTGTGTGCATCAAA
GGATAGAGATAAAAGACACCAAGGAAGCTTTAGACAAGATAGAGGAAGAGCAAAACAAAAGTAAGACCAC
CGCACAGCAAGCGGCCGCTGATCTTCAGACCTGGAGGAGGAGATATGAGGGACAATTGGAGAAGTGAATT
ATATAAATATAAAGTAGTAAAAATTGAACCATTAGGAGTAGCACCCACCAAGGCAAAGAGAAGAGTGGTG
CAGAGAGAAAAAAGAGCAGTGGGAATAGGAGCTTTGTTCCTTGGGTTCTTGGGAGCAGCAGGAAGCACTA
TGGGCGCAGCGTCAATGACGCTGACGGTACAGGCCAGACAATTATTGTCTGGTATAGTGCAGCAGCAGAA
CAATTTGCTGAGGGCTATTGAGGCGCAACAGCATCTGTTGCAACTCACAGTCTGGGGCATCAAGCAGCTC
CAGGCAAGAATCCTGGCTGTGGAAAGATACCTAAAGGATCAACAGCTCCTGGGGATTTGGGGTTGCTCTG
GAAAACTCATTTGCACCACTGCTGTGCCTTGGAATGCTAGTTGGAGTAATAAATCTCTGGAACAGATTTG
GAATCACACGACCTGGATGGAGTGGGACAGAGAAATTAACAATTACACAAGCTTAATACACTCCTTAATT
GAAGAATCGCAAAACCAGCAAGAAAAGAATGAACAAGAATTATTGGAATTAGATAAATGGGCAAGTTTGT
GGAATTGGTTTAACATAACAAATTGGCTGTGGTATATAAAATTATTCATAATGATAGTAGGAGGCTTGGT
AGGTTTAAGAATAGTTTTTGCTGTACTTTCTATAGTGAATAGAGTTAGGCAGGGATATTCACCATTATCG
TTTCAGACCCACCTCCCAACCCCGAGGGGACCCATGCATTGCATCTCAATTAGTCAGCAACCAGGTGTGG
AAAGTCCCCAGGCTCCCCAGCAGGCAGAAGTATGCAAAGCATGCGTCTCAATTAGTCAGCAACCATAGTC
CCGCCCCTAACTCCGCCCATCCCGCCCCTAACTCCGCCCAGTTCCGCCCATTCTCCGCCCCATGGCTGAC
TAATTTTTTTTATTTATGCAGAGGCCGAGGCCGCCTCGGCCTCTGAGCTATTCCAGAAGTAGTGAGGAGG
CTTTTTTGGAGGCCTAGGCTTTTGCAAAAAGCTTTCTAGAGGTACCACCGGAGCTTACCATGACCGAGTA
CAAGCCCACGGTGCGCCTCGCCACCCGCGACGACGTCCCCAGGGCCGTACGCACCCTCGCCGCCGCGTTC
GCCGACTACCCCGCCACGCGCCACACCGTCGATCCGGACCGCCACATCGAGCGGGTCACCGAGCTGCAAG
AACTCTTCCTCACGCGCGTCGGGCTCGACATCGGCAAGGTGTGGGTCGCGGACGACGGCGCCGCCGTGGC
GGTCTGGACCACGCCGGAGAGCGTCGAAGCGGGGGCGGTGTTCGCCGAGATCGGCCCGCGCATGGCCGAG
TTGAGCGGTTCCCGGCTGGCCGCGCAGCAACAGATGGAAGGCCTCCTGGCGCCGCACCGGCCCAAGGAGC
CCGCGTGGTTCCTGGCCACCGTCGGCGTCTCGCCCGACCACCAGGGCAAGGGTCTGGGCAGCGCCGTCGT
GCTCCCCGGAGTGGAGGCGGCCGAGCGCGCCGGGGTGCCCGCCTTCCTGGAGACCTCCGCGCCCCGCAAC
CTCCCCTTCTACGAGCGGCTCGGCTTCACCGTCACCGCCGACGTCGAGGTGCCCGAAGGACCGCGCACCT
GGTGCATGACCCGCAAGCCCGGTGCCAGTTAACGAATTCTAGATCTTGAGACAAATGGCAGTATTCATCC
ACAATTTTAAAAGAAAAGGGGGGATTGGGGGGTACAGTGCAGGGGAAAGAATAGTAGACATAATAGCAAC
AGACATACAAACTAAAGAATTACAAAAACAAATTACAAAAATTCAAAATTTTCGGGTTTATTACAGGGAC
AGCAGAGATCCACTTTGGCGCCGGCTCGAGGCCTGCAGGTGCAAAGATGGATAAAGTTTTAAACAGAGAG
GAATCTTTGCAGCTAATGGACCTTCTAGGTCTTGAAAGGAGTGGGAATTGGCTCCGGTGCCCGTCAGTGG
GCAGAGCGCACATCGCCCACAGTCCCCGAGAAGTTGGGGGGAGGGGTCGGCAATTGAACCGGTGCCTAGA
GAAGGTGGCGCGGGGTAAACTGGGAAAGTGATGTCGTGTACTGGCTCCGCCTTTTTCCCGAGGGTGGGGG
AGAACCGTATATAAGTGCAGTAGTCGCCGTGAACGTTCTTTTTCGCAACGGGTTTGCCGCCAGAACACAG
GTAAGTGCCGTGTGTGGTTCCCGCGGGCCTGGCCTCTTTACGGGTTATGGCCCTTGCGTGCCTTGAATTA
CTTCCACCTGGCTGCAGTACGTGATTCTTGATCCCGAGCTTCGGGTTGGAAGTGGGTGGGAGAGTTCGAG
GCCTTGCGCTTAAGGAGCCCCTTCGCCTCGTGCTTGAGTTGAGGCCTGGCCTGGGCGCTGGGGCCGCCGC
GTGCGAATCTGGTGGCACCTTCGCGCCTGTCTCGCTGCTTTCGATAAGTCTCTAGCCATTTAAAATTTTT
GATGACCTGCTGCGACGCTTTTTTTCTGGCAAGATAGTCTTGTAAATGCGGGCCAAGATCTGCACACTGG
TATTTCGGTTTTTGGGGCCGCGGGCGGCGACGGGGCCCGTGCGTCCCAGCGCACATGTTCGGCGAGGCGG
GGCCTGCGAGCGCGGCCACCGAGAATCGGACGGGGGTAGTCTCAAGCTGGCCGGCCTGCTCTGGTGCCTG
GCCTCGCGCCGCCGTGTATCGCCCCGCCCTGGGCGGCAAGGCTGGCCCGGTCGGCACCAGTTGCGTGAGC
GGAAAGATGGCCGCTTCCCGGCCCTGCTGCAGGGAGCTCAAAATGGAGGACGCGGCGCTCGGGAGAGCGG
GCGGGTGAGTCACCCACACAAAGGAAAAGGGCCTTTCCGTCCTCAGCCGTCGCTTCATGTGACTCCACGG
AGTACCGGGCGCCGTCCAGGCACCTCGATTAGTTCTCGAGCTTTTGGAGTACGTCGTCTTTAGGTTGGGG
GGAGGGGTTTTATGCGATGGAGTTTCCCCACACTGAGTGGGTGGAGACTGAAGTTAGGCCAGCTTGGCAC
TTGATGTAATTCTCCTTGGAATTTGCCCTTTTTGAGTTTGGATCTTGGTTCATTCTCAAGCCTCAGACAG
TGGTTCAAAGTTTTTTTCTTCCATTTCAGGTGTCGTGAGGCTAGCACCGCCACCATGGAGCCATGTGCGG
CGTGGAGTCCCCGCGGTGGGAGAGAGAATGTAATGGACATCGGTCTGACCAACGAGAAGCCCAACCCGGA
ACTCTCTTACTCCGGCTCCTTCCAGCCAGCCCCCGGCAACAAGACCGTGACCTACTTGGGAAAGTTCGCC
TTCGACTCCCCTTCCAACTGGTGCCAGGACAACATCATTAGCCTCATGAGCGCCGGCATCTTGGGGGTGC
CCCCGGCTTCAGGGGCGCTCAGCACGCAGACGTCCACGGCCAGCATGGTGCAGCCACCGCAGGGTGACGT
GGAGGCCATGTATCCCGCGCTACCCCCCTACTCCAACTGCGGCGACCTCTACTCAGAGCCCGTGTCTTTC
CACGACCCCCAGGGCAATCCCGGGCTCGCCTATTCCCCCCAGGATTACCAATCGGCCAAGCCGGCGTTGG
ACAGCAATCTCTTCCCCATGATTCCTGACTACAACCTCTACCACCACCCCAACGACATGGGCTCCATTCC
GGAGCACAAGCCCTTCCAGGGCATGGACCCCATCCGGGTCAACCCGCCCCCTATTACCCCTCTGGAGACC
ATCAAGGCATTCAAAGACAAGCAGATCCACCCGGGCTTTGGCAGCCTGCCCCAGCCGCCGCTCACCCTCA
AGCCCATCCGGCCCCGCAAGTACCCCAACCGGCCTAGCAAGACACCGCTCCACGAACGGCCCCACGCGTG
CCCGGCCGAGGGCTGCGACCGCCGTTTCAGCCGTTCGGACGAGCTGACCCGGCACCTGCGCATCCACACG
GGCCACAAGCCCTTCCAGTGCCGGATCTGCATGCGGAGCTTCAGCCGCAGCGACCACCTCACCACTCACA
TCCGCACTCATACGGGCGAGAAGCCCTTTGCCTGCGAGTTCTGCGGGCGCAAGTTTGCGCGCAGCGACGA
GCGCAAGCGCCACGCCAAGATCCACCTCAAGCAAAAGGAGAAGAAGGCGGAGAAGGGCGGTGCACCCTCT
GCATCCTCGGCGCCCCCCGTGTCGCTGGCCCCCGTGGTCACCACCTGCGCCTAGTAATGAACTAGTCCGT
AACTTGAAAGTATTTCGATTTCTTGGCTTTATATATCTTGTGGAAAGGACGAGCAAACATGTGTAGGTGT
AGTGAGACGCGTTAAGTCGACAATCAACCTCTGGATTACAAAATTTGTGAAAGATTGACTGGTATTCTTA
ACTATGTTGCTCCTTTTACGCTATGTGGATACGCTGCTTTAATGCCTTTGTATCATGCTATTGCTTCCCG
TATGGCTTTCATTTTCTCCTCCTTGTATAAATCCTGGTTGCTGTCTCTTTATGAGGAGTTGTGGCCCGTT
GTCAGGCAACGTGGCGTGGTGTGCACTGTGTTTGCTGACGCAACCCCCACTGGTTGGGGCATTGCCACCA
CCTGTCAGCTCCTTTCCGGGACTTTCGCTTTCCCCCTCCCTATTGCCACGGCGGAACTCATCGCCGCCTG
CCTTGCCCGCTGCTGGACAGGGGCTCGGCTGTTGGGCACTGACAATTCCGTGGTGTTGTCGGGGAAATCA
TCGTCCTTTCCTTGGCTGCTCGCCTGTGTTGCCACCTGGATTCTGCGCGGGACGTCCTTCTGCTACGTCC
CTTCGGCCCTCAATCCAGCGGACCTTCCTTCCCGCGGCCTGCTGCCGGCTCTGCGGCCTCTTCCGCGTCT
TCGCCTTCGCCCTCAGACGAGTCGGATCTCCCTTTGGGCCGCCTCCCCGCGTCGACTTTAAGACCAATGA
CTTACAAGGCAGCTGTAGATCTTAGCCACTTTTTAAAAGAAAAGGGGGGACTGGAAGGGCTAATTCACTC
CCAACGAAGACAAGATCTGCTTTTTGCTTGTACTGGGTCTCTCTGGTTAGACCAGATCTGAGCCTGGGAG
CTCTCTGGCTAACTAGGGAACCCACTGCTTAAGCCTCAATAAAGCTTGCCTTGAGTGCTTCAAGTAGTGT
GTGCCCGTCTGTTGTGTGACTCTGGTAACTAGAGATCCCTCAGACCCTTTTAGTCAGTGTGGAAAATCTC
TAGCAGTACGTATAGTAGTTCATGTCATCTTATTATTCAGTATTTATAACTTGCAAAGAAATGAATATCA
GAGAGTGAGAGGAACTTGTTTATTGCAGCTTATAATGGTTACAAATAAAGCAATAGCATCACAAATTTCA
CAAATAAAGCATTTTTTTCACTGCATTCTAGTTGTGGTTTGTCCAAACTCATCAATGTATCTTATCATGT
CTGGCTCTAGCTATCCCGCCCCTAACTCCGCCCATCCCGCCCCTAACTCCGCCCAGTTCCGCCCATTCTC
CGCCCCATGGCTGACTAATTTTTTTTATTTATGCAGAGGCCGAGGCCGCCTCGGCCTCTGAGCTATTCCA
GAAGTAGTGAGGAGGCTTTTTTGGAGGCCTAGGGACGTACCCAATTCGCCCTATAGTGAGTCGTATTACG
CGCGCTCACTGGCCGTCGTTTTACAACGTCGTGACTGGGAAAACCCTGGCGTTACCCAACTTAATCGCCT
TGCAGCACATCCCCCTTTCGCCAGCTGGCGTAATAGCGAAGAGGCCCGCACCGATCGCCCTTCCCAACAG
TTGCGCAGCCTGAATGGCGAATGGG
[124 nt withheld, positions 6746-6869]
C
[91 nt withheld, positions 6871-6961]
A
[49 nt withheld, positions 6963-7011]
CCTTTGACGTTGGAGTCCACGTTCTTT
[37 nt withheld, positions 7039-7075]
ACCCTATCTCGGTCTATTCTTTTGATTTATAAGGGATTTTGCCGATTTCGGCCTATTGGTTAAAAAATGA
GCTGATTTAACAAAAATTTAACGCGAATTTTAACAAAATATTAACGCTTACAATTTAGGTGGCACTTTTC
GGGGAAATGTGCGCGGAACCCCTATTTGTTTATTTTTCTAAATACATTCAAATATGTATCCGCTCATGAG
ACAATAACCCTGATAAATGCTTCAATAATATTGAAAAAGGAAGAGTATGAGTATTCAACATTTCCGTGTC
GCCCTTATTCCCTTTTTTGCGGCATTTTGCCTTCCTGTTTTTGCTCACCCAGAAACGCTGGTGAAAGTAA
AAGATGCTGAAGATCAGTTGGGTGCACGAGTGGGTTACATCGAACTGGATCTCAACAGCGGTAAGATCCT
TGAGAGTTTTCGCCCCGAAGAACGTTTTCCAATGATGAGCACTTTTAAAGTTCTGCTATGTGGCGCGGTA
TTATCCCGTATTGACGCCGGGCAAGAGCAACTCGGTCGCCGCATACACTATTCTCAGAATGACTTGGTTG
AGTACTCACCAGTCACAGAAAAGCATCTTACGGATGGCATGACAGTAAGAGAATTATGCAGTGCTGCCAT
AACCATGAGTGATAACACTGCGGCCAACTTACTTCTGACAACGATCGGAGGACCGAAGGAGCTAACCGCT
TTTTTGCACAACATGGGGGATCATGTAACTCGCCTTGATCGTTGGGAACCGGAGCTGAATGAAGCCATAC
CAAACGACGAGCGTGACACCACGATGCCTGTAGCAATGGCAACAACGTTGCGCAAACTATTAACTGGCGA
ACTACTTACTCTAGCTTCCCGGCAACAATTAATAGACTGGATGGAGGCGGATAAAGTTGCAGGACCACTT
CTGCGCTCGGCCCTTCCGGCTGGCTGGTTTATTGCTGATAAATCTGGAGCCGGTGAGCGTGGGTCTCGCG
GTATCATTGCAGCACTGGGGCCAGATGGTAAGCCCTCCCGTATCGTAGTTATCTACACGACGGGGAGTCA
GGCAACTATGGATGAACGAAATAGACAGATCGCTGAGATAGGTGCCTCACTGATTAAGCATTGGTAACTG
TCAGACCAAGTTTACTCATATATACTTTAGATTGATTTAAAACTTCATTTTTAATTTAAAAGGATCTAGG
TGAAGATCCTTTTTGATAATCTCATGACCAAAATCCCTTAACGTGAGTTTTCGTTCCACTGAGCGTCAGA
CCCCGTAGAAAAGATCAAAGGATCTTCTTGAGATCCTTTTTTTCTGCGCGTAATCTGCTGCTTGCAAACA
AAAAAACCACCGCTACCAGCGGTGGTTTGTTTGCCGGATCAAGAGCTACCAACTCTTTTTCCGAAGGTAA
CTGGCTTCAGCAGAGCGCAGATACCAAATACTGTTCTTCTAGTGTAGCCGTAGTTAGGCCACCACTTCAA
GAACTCTGTAGCACCGCCTACATACCTCGCTCTGCTAATCCTGTTACCAGTGGCTGCTGCCAGTGGCGAT
AAGTCGTGTCTTACCGGGTTGGACTCAAGACGATAGTTACCGGATAAGGCGCAGCGGTCGGGCTGAACGG
GGGGTTCGTGCACACAGCCCAGCTTGGAGCGAACGACCTACACCGAACTGAGATACCTACAGCGTGAGCT
ATGAGAAAGCGCCACGCTTCCCGAAGGGAGAAAGGCGGACAGGTATCCGGTAAGCGGCAGGGTCGGAACA
GGAGAGCGCACGAGGGAGCTTCCAGGGGGAAACGCCTGGTATCTTTATAGTCCTGTCGGGTTTCGCCACC
TCTGACTTGAGCGTCGATTTTTGTGATGCTCGTCAGGGGGGCGGAGCCTATGGAAAAACGCCAGCAACGC
GGCCTTTTTACGGTTCCTGGCCTTTTGCTGGCCTTTTGCTCACATGTTCTTTCCTGCGTTATCCCCTGAT
TCTGTGGATAACCGTATTACCGCCTTTGAGTGAGCTGATACCGCTCGCCGCAGCCGAACGACCGAGCGCA
GCGAGTCAGTGAGCGAGGAAGCGGAAGAGCGCCCAATACGCAAACCGCCTCTCCCCGCGCGTTGGCCGAT
TCATTAATGCAGCTGGCACGACAGGTTTCCCGACTGGAAAGCGGGCAGTGAGCGCAACGCAATTAATGTG
AGTTAGCTCACTCATTAGGCACCCCAGGCTTTACACTTTATGCTTCCGGCTCGTATGTTGTGTGGAATTG
TGAGCGGATAACAATTTCACACAGGAAACAGCTATGACCATGATTACGCCAAGCGCGCAATTAACCCTCA
CTAAAGGGAACAAAAGCTGGAGCTGCAAGC
Features (pLannotate 1.2.2; 31 found; start..end, strand, type, name):
      5..231     +  promoter       RSV promoter: Rous sarcoma virus enhancer/promoter
    232..412     +  LTR            5' LTR (truncated): truncated 5' long terminal repeat (LTR) from HIV-1
    459..584     +  misc_feature   HIV-1 Ψ: packaging signal of human immunodeficiency virus type 1
    568..931     +  CDS            HIV-1 gag (fragment): gag protein from human immunodeficiency virus 1; gag
   1077..1310    +  misc_feature   RRE: The Rev response element (RRE) of HIV-1 allows for Rev-dependent mRNA export from the nucleus to the cytoplasm.
   1687..1713    +  CDS            Rev (fragment): human immunodeficiency virus 1 (HIV-1) Rev protein; rev; enhances nuclear export of unspliced and incompletely spliced viral mRNAs
   1720..1743    +  promoter       SV40 promoter (fragment): SV40 early promoter
   1744..1815    +  promoter       SV40 promoter (fragment): SV40 enhancer and early promoter
   1839..1974    +  rep_origin     SV40 ori: SV40 origin of replication
   2020..2616    +  CDS            PuroR (fragment): puromycin N-acetyltransferase; pac from Streptomyces; confers resistance to puromycin
   2665..2782    +  misc_feature   cPPT/CTS: central polypurine tract and central termination sequence of HIV-1
   2847..2913    +  CDS            small t antigen (fragment): SV40 (simian virus 40) small t antigen
   2920..4098    +  promoter       EF-1α promoter: strong constitutive promoter for human elongation factor EF-1α
   4154..5161    +  CDS            EGR3 (fragment): EGR3_HUMAN - Also known as PILOT. Experimental evidence at transcript level: Swiss-Prot protein existence level 2. Probable transcription factor involved in muscle spindle development. From Homo sapiens (Human).
   5177..5230    +  promoter       U6 promoter (fragment): RNA polymerase III promoter for human U6 snRNA
   5272..5860    +  misc_feature   WPRE: woodchuck hepatitis virus posttranscriptional regulatory element
   5911..5930    +  misc_feature   cPPT/CTS (fragment): central polypurine tract and central termination sequence of HIV-1
   5932..6165    +  LTR            3' LTR (ΔU3): self-inactivating 3' long terminal repeat (LTR) from HIV-1
   6243..6364    +  polyA_signal   SV40 poly(A) signal: SV40 polyadenylation signal
   6404..6539    +  rep_origin     SV40 ori: SV40 origin of replication
   6560..6578    -  promoter       T7 promoter: promoter for bacteriophage T7 RNA polymerase
   6586..6741    +  CDS            lacZα (fragment): LacZα fragment of β-galactosidase; lacZ fragment
   6746..7174    +  rep_origin     f1 ori (sequence partly withheld): f1 bacteriophage origin of replication; arrow indicates direction of (+) strand synthesis
   7227..7331    +  promoter       AmpR promoter: bla
   7332..8192    +  CDS            AmpR: β-lactamase; bla; confers resistance to ampicillin, carbenicillin, and related antibiotics
   8363..8951    +  rep_origin     ori: high-copy-number ColE1/pMB1/pBR322/pUC origin of replication
   9134..9226    +  CDS            lacI (fragment): lac repressor; lacI; The lac repressor binds to the lac operator to inhibit transcription in E. coli. This inhibition can be relieved by adding lactose or isopropyl-β-D-thiogalactopyranoside (IPTG).
   9239..9260    +  protein_bind   CAP binding site: CAP binding activates transcription in the presence of cAMP. E. coli catabolite activator protein
   9275..9305    +  promoter       lac promoter: promoter for the E. coli lac operon
   9313..9329    +  protein_bind   lac operator: The lac repressor binds to the lac operator to inhibit transcription in E. coli. This inhibition can be relieved by adding lactose or isopropyl-β-D-thiogalactopyranoside (IPTG). lac repressor encoded by lacI
   9374..9392    +  promoter       T3 promoter: promoter for bacteriophage T3 RNA polymerase
