[The description below was written by a language model from this plasmid's Addgene catalogue record and pLannotate feature annotations shown in this document.]
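Description:
TFORF0498 is a third-generation-style, self-inactivating lentiviral expression plasmid built on the pLX_TRC317 backbone and carrying the human transcription factor EGR3 (also known as PILOT) as its open reading frame. It belongs to a barcoded transcription factor ORF collection in which each construct pairs a synthesized ORF with a unique 24-bp barcode, so that the identity of the overexpressed factor can be read out in pooled screens. In bacteria the plasmid is maintained through a high-copy ColE1/pUC-type origin and selected with ampicillin via the β-lactamase gene. An f1 origin and remnants of a lac/T7/T3 cloning region are also present in the backbone. The depositor notes that the plasmid may be prone to recombination.

The viral portion begins with an RSV promoter driving a truncated HIV-1 5' LTR, which makes genomic RNA production Tat-independent. This is followed by the Ψ packaging signal with a gag fragment and the Rev response element for nuclear export of the unspliced transcript. An SV40 early promoter then drives puromycin N-acetyltransferase for selection of transduced mammalian cells. A cPPT/CTS element, which aids nuclear import of the viral genome, lies downstream of this cassette. The EF-1α promoter then drives constitutive expression of EGR3. The annotated EGR3 match is somewhat shorter than the catalogued 1151-bp insert. The barcode is not annotated in the feature table, and a short fragment annotated as U6 promoter lies just downstream of the ORF. A WPRE enhances transcript stability and expression, and the ΔU3 3' LTR inactivates the viral promoter after integration. The construct is intended for lentiviral overexpression of EGR3, for example in directed-differentiation screens.
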