Addgene plasmid #143708: TFORF0498
Purpose: Lentiviral vector for overexpressing transcription factor ORFs with unique 24-bp barcodes. Barcodes facilitate identification of transcription factors in pooled screens.
Depositing lab: Feng Zhang. Depositing organization: Broad Institute. Publication: A transcription factor atlas of directed differentiation. Joung J, Ma S, Tay T, Geiger-Schuller KR, Kirchgatterer PC, Verdine VK, Guo B, Arias-Garcia MA, Allen WE, Singh A, Kuksenko O, Abudayyeh OO, Gootenberg JS, Fu Z, Macrae RK, Buenrostro JD, Regev A, Zhang F. Cell. 2023 Jan 5;186(1):209-229.e26. doi: 10.1016/j.cell.2022.11.026. PubMed 36608654.
Backbone
  Vector backbone: pLX_TRC317
  Backbone manufacturer: Broad Institute Genetic Perturbation Platform
  Backbone size w/o insert (bp): 8264
  Vector type: Mammalian Expression, Lentiviral
  Selectable markers: Puromycin
Growth in bacteria
  Bacterial resistance: Ampicillin, 100 μg/mL
  Growth temperature: 37°C
  Growth strain: NEB Stable
  Copy number: High Copy
Gene/Insert
  Gene/Insert name: EGR3
  Species: H. sapiens (human)
  Insert size (bp): 1151
  Entrez Gene: EGR3 (a.k.a. EGR-3, PILOT)
  Promoter: EF1a
  Cloning method: Unknown
  Sequencing primers: 5′ GGGTGGAGACTGAAGTTAGGCCAG; 3′ CACATAGCGTAAAAGGAGCAACATAG
Terms and licenses: Academic/Nonprofit Terms; Industry Terms: Not Available to Industry
Depositor comments: NM_001199880,XM_005273426,ENST00000522910 . The transcription factor ORF portion of this plasmid was synthesized by Genewiz. Please test multiple small colonies in case of plasmid recombination. To make this collection available in a timely manner, a portion of this collection was not fully sequenced by Addgene. If an Addgene verified full plasmid sequence is not available, please contact us prior to placing an order to request the full sequence.
How to cite: TFORF0498 was a gift from Feng Zhang (Addgene plasmid # 143708 ; http://n2t.net/addgene:143708 ; RRID:Addgene_143708)
