>Addgene plasmid #143708 | TFORF0498 | depositor partial sequence | sequence record 283254 | Insert
ACCGCCACCATGGAGCCATGTGCGGCGTGGAGTCCCCGCGGTGGGAGAGAGAATGTAATGGACATCGGTC
TGACCAACGAGAAGCCCAACCCGGAACTCTCTTACTCCGGCTCCTTCCAGCCAGCCCCCGGCAACAAGAC
CGTGACCTACTTGGGAAAGTTCGCCTTCGACTCCCCTTCCAACTGGTGCCAGGACAACATCATTAGCCTC
ATGAGCGCCGGCATCTTGGGGGTGCCCCCGGCTTCAGGGGCGCTCAGCACGCAGACGTCCACGGCCAGCA
TGGTGCAGCCACCGCAGGGTGACGTGGAGGCCATGTATCCCGCGCTACCCCCCTACTCCAACTGCGGCGA
CCTCTACTCAGAGCCCGTGTCTTTCCACGACCCCCAGGGCAATCCCGGGCTCGCCTATTCCCCCCAGGAT
TACCAATCGGCCAAGCCGGCGTTGGACAGCAATCTCTTCCCCATGATTCCTGACTACAACCTCTACCACC
ACCCCAACGACATGGGCTCCATTCCGGAGCACAAGCCCTTCCAGGGCATGGACCCCATCCGGGTCAACCC
GCCCCCTATTACCCCTCTGGAGACCATCAAGGCATTCAAAGACAAGCAGATCCACCCGGGCTTTGGCAGC
CTGCCCCAGCCGCCGCTCACCCTCAAGCCCATCCGGCCCCGCAAGTACCCCAACCGGCCTAGCAAGACAC
CGCTCCACGAACGGCCCCACGCGTGCCCGGCCGAGGGCTGCGACCGCCGTTTCAGCCGTTCGGACGAGCT
GACCCGGCACCTGCGCATCCACACGGGCCACAAGCCCTTCCAGTGCCGGATCTGCATGCGGAGCTTCAGC
CGCAGCGACCACCTCACCACTCACATCCGCACTCATACGGGCGAGAAGCCCTTTGCCTGCGAGTTCTGCG
GGCGCAAGTTTGCGCGCAGCGACGAGCGCAAGCGCCACGCCAAGATCCACCTCAAGCAAAAGGAGAAGAA
GGCGGAGAAGGGCGGTGCACCCTCTGCATCCTCGGCGCCCCCCGTGTCGCTGGCCCCCGTGGTCACCACC
TGCGCCTAGTAATGAACTAGTCCGTAACTTGAAAGTATTTCGATTTCTTGGCTTTATATATCTTGTGGAA
AGGACGAGCAAACATGTGTAGGTGTAGTGAG
