>Addgene plasmid #143708 | TFORF0498 | depositor partial sequence | sequence record 283255 | Barcode
GCAAACATGTGTAGGTGTAGTGAG
